Addgene plasmid #87407: p425_Cas9_gRNA_LEU_1014a
Purpose: p425_Cas9_gRNA-ARS1014a All-in-one CRISPR plasmid for integrating, deleting, or replacing a gene in S. cerevisiae. High-copy, LEU2 plasmid contains human codon-optimized Cas9 and a guide RNA targeting ARS1014a sequence TTATGTGCGTATTGCTTTCA in yeast chromosome 10.
Depositing lab: Aindrila Mukhopadhyay. Depositing organization: Lawrence Berkeley National Laboratory. Publication: A Cas9-based toolkit to program gene expression in Saccharomyces cerevisiae. Reider Apel A, d'Espaux L, Wehrs M, Sachs D, Li RA, Tong GJ, Garber M, Nnadi O, Zhuang W, Hillson NJ, Keasling JD, Mukhopadhyay A. Nucleic Acids Res. 2017 Jan 9;45(1):496-508. doi: 10.1093/nar/gkw1023. Epub 2016 Nov 28. PubMed 27899650.
Backbone
  Vector backbone: p425
  Vector type: CRISPR
  Selectable markers: LEU2
Growth in bacteria
  Bacterial resistance: Ampicillin, 100 μg/mL
  Growth temperature: 37°C
  Growth strain: DH5alpha
  Copy number: High Copy
Gene/Insert
  Gene/Insert name: Human Optimized S. pyogenes Cas9 and guide RNA targeting ARS1014a
  gRNA/shRNA sequence: TTATGTGCGTATTGCTTTCA
  Species: S. cerevisiae (budding yeast)
  Promoter: ADH1, pTyrosine
  Cloning method: Gibson Cloning
  Sequencing primers: 5′ M13 Rev
Terms and licenses: Academic/Nonprofit Terms; Industry Terms: Not Available to Industry
How to cite: p425_Cas9_gRNA_LEU_1014a was a gift from Aindrila Mukhopadhyay (Addgene plasmid # 87407 ; http://n2t.net/addgene:87407 ; RRID:Addgene_87407)
