[The description below was written by a language model from this plasmid's Addgene catalogue record and pLannotate feature annotations shown in this document.]
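Description:
p425_Cas9_gRNA_LEU_1014a is an all-in-one CRISPR/Cas9 plasmid for genome editing in Saccharomyces cerevisiae, built by Gibson assembly on the p425 yeast–E. coli shuttle backbone. In yeast it is maintained at high copy through the 2μ origin and selected by leucine prototrophy through the LEU2 marker, which is expressed from its own promoter. In E. coli it replicates from a high-copy ColE1/pUC-type origin and confers ampicillin resistance via β-lactamase. Backbone remnants include an f1 origin, lac promoter/operator and lacZα fragments, and T3 and T7 promoters flanking the cloning region.

The payload consists of two expression units arranged in the same orientation. A human codon-optimized Streptococcus pyogenes Cas9 coding sequence is driven by the constitutive yeast ADH1 promoter and terminated by the CYC1 terminator. Upstream of it, the guide RNA cassette uses a tyrosine tRNA element as its promoter. This appears in the feature table as a tRNA annotation a short distance ahead of the S. pyogenes gRNA scaffold, with the 20-nt spacer presumably lying in the unannotated interval between them. tRNA genes recruit RNA polymerase III, and endogenous tRNA processing can release the guide. The guide targets the ARS1014a locus on yeast chromosome 10, so Cas9 makes a double-strand break there that can be repaired by homologous recombination with a co-transformed donor.

The plasmid belongs to a toolkit for programming gene expression in yeast and is intended for integrating, deleting or replacing genes at this site. The depositor and sequencing-derived records differ slightly in length (11,608 versus 11,597 nt) but show the same features in the same order.
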