Features (pLannotate 1.2.2; 22 found; start..end, strand, type, name):
     69..1411    +  rep_origin     2μ ori: yeast 2μ plasmid origin of replication
   1438..1542    +  promoter       AmpR promoter: bla
   1543..2403    +  CDS            AmpR: β-lactamase; bla; confers resistance to ampicillin, carbenicillin, and related antibiotics
   2574..3162    +  rep_origin     ori: high-copy-number ColE1/pMB1/pBR322/pUC origin of replication
   3345..3437    +  CDS            lacI (fragment): lac repressor; lacI; The lac repressor binds to the lac operator to inhibit transcription in E. coli. This inhibition can be relieved by adding lactose or isopropyl-β-D-thiogalactopyranoside (IPTG).
   3450..3471    +  protein_bind   CAP binding site: CAP binding activates transcription in the presence of cAMP. E. coli catabolite activator protein
   3486..3516    +  promoter       lac promoter: promoter for the E. coli lac operon
   3520..3542    +  protein_bind   lac operator (fragment): The lac repressor binds to the lac operator to inhibit transcription in E. coli. This inhibition can be relieved by adding lactose or isopropyl-β-D-thiogalactopyranoside (IPTG). lac repressor encoded by lacI
   3585..3603    +  promoter       T3 promoter: promoter for bacteriophage T3 RNA polymerase
   3648..3736    +  ncRNA          tRNA: Accession: RF00005 - tRNA
   3830..3905    +  misc_RNA       gRNA scaffold: guide RNA scaffold for the Streptococcus pyogenes CRISPR/Cas9 system
   3991..4695    +  promoter       ADH1 promoter: S. cerevisiae ADH1; promoter for alcohol dehydrogenase 1
   4705..8808    +  CDS            cas9: CAS9_STRP1 - Also known as csn1 From Streptococcus pyogenes serotype M1.
   8903..9092    +  terminator     CYC1 terminator: S. cerevisiae CYC1; transcription terminator for CYC1
   9123..9141    -  promoter       T7 promoter: promoter for bacteriophage T7 RNA polymerase
   9149..9304    +  CDS            lacZα (fragment): LacZα fragment of β-galactosidase; lacZ fragment
   9312..9767    +  rep_origin     f1 ori (sequence partly withheld): f1 bacteriophage origin of replication; arrow indicates direction of (+) strand synthesis
   9768..9819    -  misc_feature   bom (fragment): basis of mobility region from pBR322
   9898..10992   -  CDS            LEU2: 3-isopropylmalate dehydrogenase, required for leucine biosynthesis; S. cerevisiae LEU2; yeast auxotrophic marker
  11005..11409   -  promoter       LEU2 promoter: S. cerevisiae LEU2
  11423..11472   -  misc_feature   bom (fragment): basis of mobility region from pBR322
  11574..1       -  CDS            rop (fragment) (across the origin): Rop protein, which maintains plasmids at low copy number; rop
>Addgene plasmid #87407 | p425_Cas9_gRNA_LEU_1014a | depositor full sequence | sequence record 170432 | p425_Cas9_gRNA_LEU_1014a sequence 11608 bps
GACGAAAGGGCCTCGTGATACGCCTATTTTTATAGGTTAATGTCATGATAATAATGGTTTCTTAGTATGA
TCCAATATCAAAGGAAATGATAGCATTGAAGGATGAGACTAATCCAATTGAGGAGTGGCAGCATATAGAA
CAGCTAAAGGGTAGTGCTGAAGGAAGCATACGATACCCCGCATGGAATGGGATAATATCACAGGAGGTAC
TAGACTACCTTTCATCCTACATAAATAGACGCATATAAGTACGCATTTAAGCATAAACACGCACTATGCC
GTTCTTCTCATGTATATATATATACAGGCAACACGCAGATATAGGTGCGACGTGAACAGTGAGCTGTATG
TGCGCAGCTCGCGTTGCATTTTCGGAAGCGCTCGTTTTCGGAAACGCTTTGAAGTTCCTATTCCGAAGTT
CCTATTCTCTAGAAAGTATAGGAACTTCAGAGCGCTTTTGAAAACCAAAAGCGCTCTGAAGACGCACTTT
CAAAAAACCAAAAACGCACCGGACTGTAACGAGCTACTAAAATATTGCGAATACCGCTTCCACAAACATT
GCTCAAAAGTATCTCTTTGCTATATATCTCTGTGCTATATCCCTATATAACCTACCCATCCACCTTTCGC
TCCTTGAACTTGCATCTAAACTCGACCTCTACATTTTTTATGTTTATCTCTAGTATTACTCTTTAGACAA
AAAAATTGTAGTAAGAACTATTCATAGAGTGAATCGAAAACAATACGAAAATGTAAACATTTCCTATACG
TAGTATATAGAGACAAAATAGAAGAAACCGTTCATAATTTTCTGACCAATGAAGAATCATCAACGCTATC
ACTTTCTGTTCACAAAGTATGCGCAATCCACATCGGTATAGAATATAATCGGGGATGCCTTTATCTTGAA
AAAATGCACCCGCAGCTTCGCTAGTAATCAGTAAACGCGGGAAGTGGAGTCAGGCTTTTTTTATGGAAGA
GAAAATAGACACCAAAGTAGCCTTCTTCTAACCTTAACGGACCTACAGTGCAAAAAGTTATCAAGAGACT
GCATTATAGAGCGCACAAAGGAGAAAAAAAGTAATCTAAGATGCTTTGTTAGAAAAATAGCGCTCTCGGG
ATGCATTTTTGTAGAACAAAAAAGAAGTATAGATTCTTTGTTGGTAAAATAGCGCTCTCGCGTTGCATTT
CTGTTCTGTAAAAATGCAGCTCAGATTCTTTGTTTGAAAAATTAGCGCTCTCGCGTTGCATTTTTGTTTT
ACAAAAATGAAGCACAGATTCTTCGTTGGTAAAATAGCGCTTTCGCGTTGCATTTCTGTTCTGTAAAAAT
GCAGCTCAGATTCTTTGTTTGAAAAATTAGCGCTCTCGCGTTGCATTTTTGTTCTACAAAATGAAGCACA
GATGCTTCGTTCAGGTGGCACTTTTCGGGGAAATGTGCGCGGAACCCCTATTTGTTTATTTTTCTAAATA
CATTCAAATATGTATCCGCTCATGAGACAATAACCCTGATAAATGCTTCAATAATATTGAAAAAGGAAGA
GTATGAGTATTCAACATTTCCGTGTCGCCCTTATTCCCTTTTTTGCGGCATTTTGCCTTCCTGTTTTTGC
TCACCCAGAAACGCTGGTGAAAGTAAAAGATGCTGAAGATCAGTTGGGTGCACGAGTGGGTTACATCGAA
CTGGATCTCAACAGCGGTAAGATCCTTGAGAGTTTTCGCCCCGAAGAACGTTTTCCAATGATGAGCACTT
TTAAAGTTCTGCTATGTGGCGCGGTATTATCCCGTATTGACGCCGGGCAAGAGCAACTCGGTCGCCGCAT
ACACTATTCTCAGAATGACTTGGTTGAGTACTCACCAGTCACAGAAAAGCATCTTACGGATGGCATGACA
GTAAGAGAATTATGCAGTGCTGCCATAACCATGAGTGATAACACTGCGGCCAACTTACTTCTGACAACGA
TCGGAGGACCGAAGGAGCTAACCGCTTTTTTGCACAACATGGGGGATCATGTAACTCGCCTTGATCGTTG
GGAACCGGAGCTGAATGAAGCCATACCAAACGACGAGCGTGACACCACGATGCCTGTAGCAATGGCAACA
ACGTTGCGCAAACTATTAACTGGCGAACTACTTACTCTAGCTTCCCGGCAACAATTAATAGACTGGATGG
AGGCGGATAAAGTTGCAGGACCACTTCTGCGCTCGGCCCTTCCGGCTGGCTGGTTTATTGCTGATAAATC
TGGAGCCGGTGAGCGTGGGTCTCGCGGTATCATTGCAGCACTGGGGCCAGATGGTAAGCCCTCCCGTATC
GTAGTTATCTACACGACGGGGAGTCAGGCAACTATGGATGAACGAAATAGACAGATCGCTGAGATAGGTG
CCTCACTGATTAAGCATTGGTAACTGTCAGACCAAGTTTACTCATATATACTTTAGATTGATTTAAAACT
TCATTTTTAATTTAAAAGGATCTAGGTGAAGATCCTTTTTGATAATCTCATGACCAAAATCCCTTAACGT
GAGTTTTCGTTCCACTGAGCGTCAGACCCCGTAGAAAAGATCAAAGGATCTTCTTGAGATCCTTTTTTTC
TGCGCGTAATCTGCTGCTTGCAAACAAAAAAACCACCGCTACCAGCGGTGGTTTGTTTGCCGGATCAAGA
GCTACCAACTCTTTTTCCGAAGGTAACTGGCTTCAGCAGAGCGCAGATACCAAATACTGTCCTTCTAGTG
TAGCCGTAGTTAGGCCACCACTTCAAGAACTCTGTAGCACCGCCTACATACCTCGCTCTGCTAATCCTGT
TACCAGTGGCTGCTGCCAGTGGCGATAAGTCGTGTCTTACCGGGTTGGACTCAAGACGATAGTTACCGGA
TAAGGCGCAGCGGTCGGGCTGAACGGGGGGTTCGTGCACACAGCCCAGCTTGGAGCGAACGACCTACACC
GAACTGAGATACCTACAGCGTGAGCTATGAGAAAGCGCCACGCTTCCCGAAGGGAGAAAGGCGGACAGGT
ATCCGGTAAGCGGCAGGGTCGGAACAGGAGAGCGCACGAGGGAGCTTCCAGGGGGAAACGCCTGGTATCT
TTATAGTCCTGTCGGGTTTCGCCACCTCTGACTTGAGCGTCGATTTTTGTGATGCTCGTCAGGGGGGCGG
AGCCTATGGAAAAACGCCAGCAACGCGGCCTTTTTACGGTTCCTGGCCTTTTGCTGGCCTTTTGCTCACA
TGTTCTTTCCTGCGTTATCCCCTGATTCTGTGGATAACCGTATTACCGCCTTTGAGTGAGCTGATACCGC
TCGCCGCAGCCGAACGACCGAGCGCAGCGAGTCAGTGAGCGAGGAAGCGGAAGAGCGCCCAATACGCAAA
CCGCCTCTCCCCGCGCGTTGGCCGATTCATTAATGCAGCTGGCACGACAGGTTTCCCGACTGGAAAGCGG
GCAGTGAGCGCAACGCAATTAATGTGAGTTACCTCACTCATTAGGCACCCCAGGCTTTACACTTTATGCT
TCCGGCTCCTATGTTGTGTGGAATTGTGAGCGGATAACAATTTCACACAGGAAACAGCTATGACCATGAT
TACGCCAAGCGCGCAATTAACCCTCACTAAAGGGAACAAAAGCTGGAGCTAGTATACTCTTTCTTCAACA
ATTAAATACTCTCGGTAGCCAAGTTGGTTTAAGGCGCAAGACTGTAATTTATCACTACGAAATCTTGAGA
TCGGGCGTTCGACTCGCCCCCGGGAGAGATGGCCGGCATGGTCCCAGCCTCCTCGCTGGCGCCGGCTGGG
CAACACCTTCGGGTGGCGAATGGGACTTTTTATGTGCGTATTGCTTTCAGTTTTAGAGCTAGAAATAGCA
AGTTAAAATAAGGCTAGTCCGTTATCAACTTGAAAAAGTGGCACCGAGTCGGTGCTTTTTTTATTTTTTG
TCACTATTGTTATGTAAAATGCCACCTCTGACAGTATGGAACGCAAACTTCTGTCTAGTGGATAGTCGAC
ATCCTTTTGTTGTTTCCGGGTGTACAATATGGACTTCCTCTTTTCTGGCAACCAAACCCATACATCGGGA
TTCCTATAATACCTTCGTTGGTCTCCCTAACATGTAGGTGGCGGAGGGGAGATATACAATAGAACAGATA
CCAGACAAGACATAATGGGCTAAACAAGACTACACCAATTACACTGCCTCATTGATGGTGGTACATAACG
AACTAATACTGTAGCCCTAGACTTGATAGCCATCATCATATCGAAGTTTCACTACCCTTTTTCCATTTGC
CATCTATTGAAGTAATAATAGGCGCATGCAACTTCTTTTCTTTTTTTTTCTTTTCTCTCTCCCCCGTTGT
TGTCTCACCATATCCGCAATGACAAAAAAATGATGGAAGACACTAAAGGAAAAAATTAACGACAAAGACA
GCACCAACAGATGTCGTTGTTCCAGAGCTGATGAGGGGTATCTCGAAGCACACGAAACTTTTTCCTTCCT
TCATTCACGCACACTACTCTCTAATGAGCAACGGTATACGGCCTTCCTTCCAGTTACTTGAATTTGAAAT
AAAAAAAAGTTTGCTGTCTTGCTATCAAGTATAAATAGACCTGCAATTATTAATCTTTTGTTTCCTCGTC
ATTGTTCTCGTTCCCTTTCTTCCTTGTTTCTTTTTCTGCACAATATTTCAAGCTATACCAAGCATACAAT
CAACTTGGAAAAAAATGGACAAGAAGTACTCCATTGGGCTCGATATCGGCACAAACAGCGTCGGTTGGGC
CGTCATTACGGACGAGTACAAGGTGCCGAGCAAAAAATTCAAAGTTCTGGGCAATACCGATCGCCACAGC
ATAAAGAAGAACCTCATTGGCGCCCTCCTGTTCGACTCCGGGGAGACGGCCGAAGCCACGCGGCTCAAAA
GAACAGCACGGCGCAGATATACCCGCAGAAAGAATCGGATCTGCTACCTGCAGGAGATCTTTAGTAATGA
GATGGCTAAGGTGGATGACTCTTTCTTCCATAGGCTGGAGGAGTCCTTTTTGGTGGAGGAGGATAAAAAG
CACGAGCGCCACCCAATCTTTGGCAATATCGTGGACGAGGTGGCGTACCATGAAAAGTACCCAACCATAT
ATCATCTGAGGAAGAAGCTTGTAGACAGTACTGATAAGGCTGACTTGCGGTTGATCTATCTCGCGCTGGC
GCATATGATCAAATTTCGGGGACACTTCCTCATCGAGGGGGACCTGAACCCAGACAACAGCGATGTCGAC
AAACTCTTTATCCAACTGGTTCAGACTTACAATCAGCTTTTCGAAGAGAACCCGATCAACGCATCCGGAG
TTGACGCCAAAGCAATCCTGAGCGCTAGGCTGTCCAAATCCCGGCGGCTCGAAAACCTCATCGCACAGCT
CCCTGGGGAGAAGAAGAACGGCCTGTTTGGTAATCTTATCGCCCTGTCACTCGGGCTGACCCCCAACTTT
AAATCTAACTTCGACCTGGCCGAAGATGCCAAGCTTCAACTGAGCAAAGACACCTACGATGATGATCTCG
ACAATCTGCTGGCCCAGATCGGCGACCAGTACGCAGACCTTTTTTTGGCGGCAAAGAACCTGTCAGACGC
CATTCTGCTGAGTGATATTCTGCGAGTGAACACGGAGATCACCAAAGCTCCGCTGAGCGCTAGTATGATC
AAGCGCTATGATGAGCACCACCAAGACTTGACTTTGCTGAAGGCCCTTGTCAGACAGCAACTGCCTGAGA
AGTACAAGGAAATTTTCTTCGATCAGTCTAAAAATGGCTACGCCGGATACATTGACGGCGGAGCAAGCCA
GGAGGAATTTTACAAATTTATTAAGCCCATCTTGGAAAAAATGGACGGCACCGAGGAGCTGCTGGTAAAG
CTTAACAGAGAAGATCTGTTGCGCAAACAGCGCACTTTCGACAATGGAAGCATCCCCCACCAGATTCACC
TGGGCGAACTGCACGCTATCCTCAGGCGGCAAGAGGATTTCTACCCCTTTTTGAAAGATAACAGGGAAAA
GATTGAGAAAATCCTCACATTTCGGATACCCTACTATGTAGGCCCCCTCGCCCGGGGAAATTCCAGATTC
GCGTGGATGACTCGCAAATCAGAAGAGACCATCACTCCCTGGAACTTCGAGGAAGTCGTGGATAAGGGGG
CCTCTGCCCAGTCCTTCATCGAAAGGATGACTAACTTTGATAAAAATCTGCCTAACGAAAAGGTGCTTCC
TAAACACTCTCTGCTGTACGAGTACTTCACAGTTTATAACGAGCTCACCAAGGTCAAATACGTCACAGAA
GGGATGAGAAAGCCAGCATTCCTGTCTGGAGAGCAGAAGAAAGCTATCGTGGACCTCCTCTTCAAGACGA
ACCGGAAAGTTACCGTGAAACAGCTCAAAGAAGACTATTTCAAAAAGATTGAATGTTTCGACTCTGTTGA
AATCAGCGGAGTGGAGGATCGCTTCAACGCATCCCTGGGAACGTATCACGATCTCCTGAAAATCATTAAA
GACAAGGACTTCCTGGACAATGAGGAGAACGAGGACATTCTTGAGGACATTGTCCTCACCCTTACGTTGT
TTGAAGATAGGGAGATGATTGAAGAACGCTTGAAAACTTACGCTCATCTCTTCGACGACAAAGTCATGAA
ACAGCTCAAGAGGCGCCGATATACAGGATGGGGGCGGCTGTCAAGAAAACTGATCAATGGGATCCGAGAC
AAGCAGAGTGGAAAGACAATCCTGGATTTTCTTAAGTCCGATGGATTTGCCAACCGGAACTTCATGCAGT
TGATCCATGATGACTCTCTCACCTTTAAGGAGGACATCCAGAAAGCACAAGTTTCTGGCCAGGGGGACAG
TCTTCACGAGCACATCGCTAATCTTGCAGGTAGCCCAGCTATCAAAAAGGGAATACTGCAGACCGTTAAG
GTCGTGGATGAACTCGTCAAAGTAATGGGAAGGCATAAGCCCGAGAATATCGTTATCGAGATGGCCCGAG
AGAACCAAACTACCCAGAAGGGACAGAAGAACAGTAGGGAAAGGATGAAGAGGATTGAAGAGGGTATAAA
AGAACTGGGGTCCCAAATCCTTAAGGAACACCCAGTTGAAAACACCCAGCTTCAGAATGAGAAGCTCTAC
CTGTACTACCTGCAGAACGGCAGGGACATGTACGTGGATCAGGAACTGGACATCAATCGGCTCTCCGACT
ACGACGTGGATCATATCGTGCCCCAGTCTTTTCTCAAAGATGATTCTATTGATAATAAAGTGTTGACAAG
ATCCGATAAAAATAGAGGGAAGAGTGATAACGTCCCCTCAGAAGAAGTTGTCAAGAAAATGAAAAATTAT
TGGCGGCAGCTGCTGAACGCCAAACTGATCACACAACGGAAGTTCGATAATCTGACTAAGGCTGAACGAG
GTGGCCTGTCTGAGTTGGATAAAGCCGGCTTCATCAAAAGGCAGCTTGTTGAGACACGCCAGATCACCAA
GCACGTGGCCCAAATTCTCGATTCACGCATGAACACCAAGTACGATGAAAATGACAAACTGATTCGAGAG
GTGAAAGTTATTACTCTGAAGTCTAAGCTGGTCTCAGATTTCAGAAAGGACTTTCAGTTTTATAAGGTGA
GAGAGATCAACAATTACCACCATGCGCATGATGCCTACCTGAATGCAGTGGTAGGCACTGCACTTATCAA
AAAATATCCCAAGCTTGAATCTGAATTTGTTTACGGAGACTATAAAGTGTACGATGTTAGGAAAATGATC
GCAAAGTCTGAGCAGGAAATAGGCAAGGCCACCGCTAAGTACTTCTTTTACAGCAATATTATGAATTTTT
TCAAGACCGAGATTACACTGGCCAATGGAGAGATTCGGAAGCGACCACTTATCGAAACAAACGGAGAAAC
AGGAGAAATCGTGTGGGACAAGGGTAGGGATTTCGCGACAGTCCGGAAGGTCCTGTCCATGCCGCAGGTG
AACATCGTTAAAAAGACCGAAGTACAGACCGGAGGCTTCTCCAAGGAAAGTATCCTCCCGAAAAGGAACA
GCGACAAGCTGATCGCACGCAAAAAAGATTGGGACCCCAAGAAATACGGCGGATTCGATTCTCCTACAGT
CGCTTACAGTGTACTGGTTGTGGCCAAAGTGGAGAAAGGGAAGTCTAAAAAACTCAAAAGCGTCAAGGAA
CTGCTGGGCATCACAATCATGGAGCGATCAAGCTTCGAAAAAAACCCCATCGACTTTCTCGAGGCGAAAG
GATATAAAGAGGTCAAAAAAGACCTCATCATTAAGCTTCCCAAGTACTCTCTCTTTGAGCTTGAAAACGG
CCGGAAACGAATGCTCGCTAGTGCGGGCGAGCTGCAGAAAGGTAACGAGCTGGCACTGCCCTCTAAATAC
GTTAATTTCTTGTATCTGGCCAGCCACTATGAAAAGCTCAAAGGGTCTCCCGAAGATAATGAGCAGAAGC
AGCTGTTCGTGGAACAACACAAACACTACCTTGATGAGATCATCGAGCAAATAAGCGAATTCTCCAAAAG
AGTGATCCTCGCCGACGCTAACCTCGATAAGGTGCTTTCTGCTTACAATAAGCACAGGGATAAGCCCATC
AGGGAGCAGGCAGAAAACATTATCCACTTGTTTACTCTGACCAACTTGGGCGCGCCTGCAGCCTTCAAGT
ACTTCGACACCACCATAGACAGAAAGCGGTACACCTCTACAAAGGAGGTCCTGGACGCCACACTGATTCA
TCAGTCAATTACGGGGCTCTATGAAACAAGAATCGACCTCTCTCAGCTCGGTGGAGACAGCAGGGCTGAC
CCCAAGAAGAAGAGGAAGGTGTGATCTCTTCTCGAGTCATGTAATTAGTTATGTCACGCTTACGTTCACG
CCCTCCCCCCACATCCGCTCTAACCGAAAAGGAAGGAGTTAGACAACCTGAAGTCTAGGTCCCTATTTAT
TTTTTTATAGTTATGTTAGTATTAAGAACGTTATTTATATTTCAAATTTTTCTTTTTTTTCTGTACAGAC
GCGTGTACGCATGTAACATTATACTGAAAACCTTGCTTGAGAAGGTTTTGGGACGCTCGAAGGCTTTAAT
TTGCGGCCGGTACCCAATTCGCCCTATAGTGAGTCGTATTACGCGCGCTCACTGGCCGTCGTTTTACAAC
GTCGTGACTGGGAAAACCCTGGCGTTACCCAACTTAATCGCCTTGCAGCACATCCCCCTTTCGCCAGCTG
GCGTAATAGCGAAGAGGCCCGCACCGATCGCCCTTCCCAACAGTTGCGCAGCCTGAATGGCGAATGGCGC
G
[124 nt withheld, positions 9312-9435]
C
[91 nt withheld, positions 9437-9527]
A
[49 nt withheld, positions 9529-9577]
CCTTTGACGTTGGAGTCCACGTTCTTT
[37 nt withheld, positions 9605-9641]
ACCCTATCTCGGTCTATTCTTTTGATTTATAAGGGATTTTGCCGATTTCGGCCTATTGGTTAAAAAATGA
GCTGATTTAACAAAAATTTAACGCGAATTTTAACAAAATATTAACGTTTACAATTTCCTGATGCGGTATT
TTCTCCTTACGCATCTGTGCGGTATTTCACACCGCATAGGGTAATAACTGATATAATTAAATTGAAGCTC
TAATTTGTGAGTTTAGTATACATGCATTTACTTATAATACAGTTTTTTAAGCAAGGATTTTCTTAACTTC
TTCGGCGACAGCATCACCGACTTCGGTGGTACTGTTGGAACCACCTAAATCACCAGTTCTGATACCTGCA
TCCAAAACCTTTTTAACTGCATCTTCAATGGCCTTACCTTCTTCAGGCAAGTTCAATGACAATTTCAACA
TCATTGCAGCAGACAAGATAGTGGCGATAGGGTCAACCTTATTCTTTGGCAAATCTGGAGCAGAACCGTG
GCATGGTTCGTACAAACCAAATGCGGTGTTCTTGTCTGGCAAAGAGGCCAAGGACGCAGATGGCAACAAA
CCCAAGGAACCTGGGATAACGGAGGCTTCATCGGAGATGATATCACCAAACATGTTGCTGGTGATTATAA
TACCATTTAGGTGGGTTGGGTTCTTAACTAGGATCATGGCGGCAGAATCAATCAATTGATGTTGAACCTT
CAATGTAGGGAATTCGTTCTTGATGGTTTCCTCCACAGTTTTTCTCCATAATCTTGAAGAGGCCAAAACA
TTAGCTTTATCCAAGGACCAAATAGGCAATGGTGGCTCATGTTGTAGGGCCATGAAAGCGGCCATTCTTG
TGATTCTTTGCACTTCTGGAACGGTGTATTGTTCACTATCCCAAGCGACACCATCACCATCGTCTTCCTT
TCTCTTACCAAAGTAAATACCTCCCACTAATTCTCTGACAACAACGAAGTCAGTACCTTTAGCAAATTGT
GGCTTGATTGGAGATAAGTCTAAAAGAGAGTCGGATGCAAAGTTACATGGTCTTAAGTTGGCGTACAATT
GAAGTTCTTTACGGATTTTTAGTAAACCTTGTTCAGGTCTAACACTACCGGTACCCCATTTAGGACCACC
CACAGCACCTAACAAAACGGCATCAACCTTCTTGGAGGCTTCCAGCGCCTCATCTGGAAGTGGGACACCT
GTAGCATCGATAGCAGCACCACCAATTAAATGATTTTCGAAATCGAACTTGACATTGGAACGAACATCAG
AAATAGCTTTAAGAACCTTAATGGCTTCGGCTGTGATTTCTTGACCAACGTGGTCACCTGGCAAAACGAC
GATCTTCTTAGGGGCAGACATAGGGGCAGACATTAGAATGGTATATCCTTGAAATATATATATATATTGC
TGAAATGTAAAAGGTAAGAAAAGTTAGAAAGTAAGACGATTGCTAACCACCTATTGGAAAAAACAATAGG
TCCTTAAATAATATTGTCAACTTCAAGTATTGTGATGCAAGCATTTAGTCATGAACGCTTCTCTATTCTA
TATGAAAAGCCGGTTCCGGCCTCTCACCTTTCCTTTTTCTCCCAATTTTTCAGTTGAAAAAGGTATATGC
GTCAGGCGACCTCTGAAATTAACAAAAAATTTCCAGTCATCGAATTTGATTCTGTGCGATAGCGCCCCTG
TGTGTTCTCGTTATGTTGAGGAAAAAAATAATGGTTGCTAAGAGATTCGAACTCTTGCATCTTACGATAC
CTGAGTATTCCCACAGTTTGAAAAGCTGTGGTATGGTGCACTCTCAGTACAATCTGCTCTGATGCCGCAT
AGTTAAGCCAGCCCCGACACCCGCCAACACCCGCTGACGCGCCCTGACGGGCTTGTCTGCTCCCGGCATC
CGCTTACAGACAAGCTGTGACCGTCTCCGGGAGCTGCATGTGTCAGAGGTTTTCACCGTCATCACCGAAA
CGCGCGA
