Features (pLannotate 1.2.2; 22 found; start..end, strand, type, name):
    410..502     +  CDS            lacI (fragment): lac repressor; lacI; The lac repressor binds to the lac operator to inhibit transcription in E. coli. This inhibition can be relieved by adding lactose or isopropyl-β-D-thiogalactopyranoside (IPTG).
    515..536     +  protein_bind   CAP binding site: CAP binding activates transcription in the presence of cAMP. E. coli catabolite activator protein
    551..581     +  promoter       lac promoter: promoter for the E. coli lac operon
    585..607     +  protein_bind   lac operator (fragment): The lac repressor binds to the lac operator to inhibit transcription in E. coli. This inhibition can be relieved by adding lactose or isopropyl-β-D-thiogalactopyranoside (IPTG). lac repressor encoded by lacI
    650..668     +  promoter       T3 promoter: promoter for bacteriophage T3 RNA polymerase
    713..801     +  ncRNA          tRNA: Accession: RF00005 - tRNA
    895..970     +  misc_RNA       gRNA scaffold: guide RNA scaffold for the Streptococcus pyogenes CRISPR/Cas9 system
   1056..1760    +  promoter       ADH1 promoter: S. cerevisiae ADH1; promoter for alcohol dehydrogenase 1
   1770..5873    +  CDS            Cas9: Cas9 (Csn1) endonuclease from the Streptococcus pyogenes Type II CRISPR/Cas system generates RNA-guided double strand breaks in DNA
   5968..6157    +  terminator     CYC1 terminator: S. cerevisiae CYC1; transcription terminator for CYC1
   6188..6206    -  promoter       T7 promoter: promoter for bacteriophage T7 RNA polymerase
   6214..6369    +  CDS            lacZα (fragment): LacZα fragment of β-galactosidase; lacZ fragment
   6373..6828    +  rep_origin     f1 ori (sequence partly withheld): f1 bacteriophage origin of replication; arrow indicates direction of (+) strand synthesis
   6829..6880    -  misc_feature   bom (fragment): basis of mobility region from pBR322
   6959..8053    -  CDS            LEU2: 3-isopropylmalate dehydrogenase, required for leucine biosynthesis; S. cerevisiae LEU2; yeast auxotrophic marker
   8054..8463    -  promoter       LEU2 promoter: S. cerevisiae LEU2
   8477..8526    -  misc_feature   bom (fragment): basis of mobility region from pBR322
   8628..8663    -  CDS            rop (fragment): Rop protein, which maintains plasmids at low copy number; rop
   8731..10073   +  rep_origin     2μ ori: yeast 2μ plasmid origin of replication
  10100..10204   +  promoter       AmpR promoter: bla
  10205..11065   +  CDS            AmpR: β-lactamase; bla; confers resistance to ampicillin, carbenicillin, and related antibiotics
  11236..227     +  rep_origin     ori (across the origin): high-copy-number ColE1/pMB1/pBR322/pUC origin of replication
>Addgene plasmid #87407 | p425_Cas9_gRNA_LEU_1014a | addgene full sequence | sequence record 193449 | Addgene NGS Result
ACACCGAACTGAGATACCTACAGCGTGAGCTATGAGAAAGCGCCACGCTTCCCGAAGGGAGAAAGGCGGA
CAGGTATCCGGTAAGCGGCAGGGTCGGAACAGGAGAGCGCACGAGGGAGCTTCCAGGGGGAAACGCCTGG
TATCTTTATAGTCCTGTCGGGTTTCGCCACCTCTGACTTGAGCGTCGATTTTTGTGATGCTCGTCAGGGG
GGCGGAGCCTATGGAAAAACGCCAGCAACGCGGCCTTTTTACGGTTCCTGGCCTTTTGCTGGCCTTTTGC
TCACATGTTCTTTCCTGCGTTATCCCCTGATTCTGTGGATAACCGTATTACCGCCTTTGAGTGAGCTGAT
ACCGCTCGCCGCAGCCGAACGACCGAGCGCAGCGAGTCAGTGAGCGAGGAAGCGGAAGAGCGCCCAATAC
GCAAACCGCCTCTCCCCGCGCGTTGGCCGATTCATTAATGCAGCTGGCACGACAGGTTTCCCGACTGGAA
AGCGGGCAGTGAGCGCAACGCAATTAATGTGAGTTAGCTCACTCATTAGGCACCCCAGGCTTTACACTTT
ATGCTTCCGGCTCGTATGTTGTGTGGAATTGTGAGCGGATAACAATTTCACACAGGAAACAGCTATGACC
ATGATTACGCCAAGCGCGCAATTAACCCTCACTAAAGGGAACAAAAGCTGGAGCTAGTATACTCTTTCTT
CAACAATTAAATACTCTCGGTAGCCAAGTTGGTTTAAGGCGCAAGACTGTAATTTATCACTACGAAATCT
TGAGATCGGGCGTTCGACTCGCCCCCGGGAGAGATGGCCGGCATGGTCCCAGCCTCCTCGCTGGCGCCGG
CTGGGCAACACCTTCGGGTGGCGAATGGGACTTTTTATGTGCGTATTGCTTTCAGTTTTAGAGCTAGAAA
TAGCAAGTTAAAATAAGGCTAGTCCGTTATCAACTTGAAAAAGTGGCACCGAGTCGGTGCTTTTTTTATT
TTTTGTCACTATTGTTATGTAAAATGCCACCTCTGACAGTATGGAACGCAAACTTCTGTCTAGTGGATAG
TCGACATCCTTTTGTTGTTTCCGGGTGTACAATATGGACTTCCTCTTTTCTGGCAACCAAACCCATACAT
CGGGATTCCTATAATACCTTCGTTGGTCTCCCTAACATGTAGGTGGCGGAGGGGAGATATACAATAGAAC
AGATACCAGACAAGACATAATGGGCTAAACAAGACTACACCAATTACACTGCCTCATTGATGGTGGTACA
TAACGAACTAATACTGTAGCCCTAGACTTGATAGCCATCATCATATCGAAGTTTCACTACCCTTTTTCCA
TTTGCCATCTATTGAAGTAATAATAGGCGCATGCAACTTCTTTTCTTTTTTTTTCTTTTCTCTCTCCCCC
GTTGTTGTCTCACCATATCCGCAATGACAAAAAAATGATGGAAGACACTAAAGGAAAAAATTAACGACAA
AGACAGCACCAACAGATGTCGTTGTTCCAGAGCTGATGAGGGGTATCTCGAAGCACACGAAACTTTTTCC
TTCCTTCATTCACGCACACTACTCTCTAATGAGCAACGGTATACGGCCTTCCTTCCAGTTACTTGAATTT
GAAATAAAAAAAAGTTTGCTGTCTTGCTATCAAGTATAAATAGACCTGCAATTATTAATCTTTTGTTTCC
TCGTCATTGTTCTCGTTCCCTTTCTTCCTTGTTTCTTTTTCTGCACAATATTTCAAGCTATACCAAGCAT
ACAATCAACTTGGAAAAAAATGGACAAGAAGTACTCCATTGGGCTCGATATCGGCACAAACAGCGTCGGT
TGGGCCGTCATTACGGACGAGTACAAGGTGCCGAGCAAAAAATTCAAAGTTCTGGGCAATACCGATCGCC
ACAGCATAAAGAAGAACCTCATTGGCGCCCTCCTGTTCGACTCCGGGGAGACGGCCGAAGCCACGCGGCT
CAAAAGAACAGCACGGCGCAGATATACCCGCAGAAAGAATCGGATCTGCTACCTGCAGGAGATCTTTAGT
AATGAGATGGCTAAGGTGGATGACTCTTTCTTCCATAGGCTGGAGGAGTCCTTTTTGGTGGAGGAGGATA
AAAAGAACGAGCGCCACCCAATCTTTGGCAATATCGTGGACGAGGTGGCGTACCATGAAAAGTACCCAAC
CATATATCATCTGAGGAAGAAGCTTGTAGACAGTACTGATAAGGCTGACTTGCGGTTGATCTATCTCGCG
CTGGCGCATATGATCAAATTTCGGGGACACTTCCTCATCGAGGGGGACCTGAACCCAGACAACAGCGATG
TCGACAAACTCTTTATCCAACTGGTTCAGACTTACAATCAGCTTTTCGAAGAGAACCCGATCAACGCATC
CGGAGTTGACGCCAAAGCAATCCTGAGCGCTAGGCTGTCCAAATCCCGGCGGCTCGAAAACCTCATCGCA
CAGCTCCCTGGGGAGAAGAAGAACGGCCTGTTTGGTAATCTTATCGCCCTGTCACTCGGGCTGACCCCCA
ACTTTAAATCTAACTTCGACCTGGCCGAAGATGCCAAGCTTCAACTGAGCAAAGACACCTACGATGATGA
TCTCGACAATCTGCTGGCCCAGATCGGCGACCAGTACGCAGACCTTTTTTTGGCGGCAAAGAACCTGTCA
GACGCCATTCTGCTGAGTGATATTCTGCGAGTGAACACGGAGATCACCAAAGCTCCGCTGAGCGCTAGTA
TGATCAAGCGCTATGATGAGCACCACCAAGACTTGACTTTGCTGAAGGCCCTTGTCAGACAGCAACTGCC
TGAGAAGTACAAGGAAATTTTCTTCGATCAGTCTAAAAATGGCTACGCCGGATACATTGACGGCGGAGCA
AGCCAGGAGGAATTTTACAAATTTATTAAGCCCATCTTGGAAAAAATGGACGGCACCGAGGAGCTGCTGG
TAAAGCTTAACAGAGAAGATCTGTTGCGCAAACAGCGCACTTTCGACAATGGAAGCATCCCCCACCAGAT
TCACCTGGGCGAACTGCACGCTATCCTCAGGCGGCAAGAGGATTTCTACCCCTTTTTGAAAGATAACAGG
GAAAAGATTGAGAAAATCCTCACATTTCGGATACCCTACTATGTAGGCCCCCTCGCCCGGGGAAATTCCA
GATTCGCGTGGATGACTCGCAAATCAGAAGAGACCATCACTCCCTGGAACTTCGAGGAAGTCGTGGATAA
GGGGGCCTCTGCCCAGTCCTTCATCGAAAGGATGACTAACTTTGATAAAAATCTGCCTAACGAAAAGGTG
CTTCCTAAACACTCTCTGCTGTACGAGTACTTCACAGTTTATAACGAGCTCACCAAGGTCAAATACGTCA
CAGAAGGGATGAGAAAGCCAGCATTCCTGTCTGGAGAGCAGAAGAAAGCTATCGTGGACCTCCTCTTCAA
GACGAACCGGAAAGTTACCGTGAAACAGCTCAAAGAAGACTATTTCAAAAAGATTGAATGTTTCGACTCT
GTTGAAATCAGCGGAGTGGAGGATCGCTTCAACGCATCCCTGGGAACGTATCACGATCTCCTGAAAATCA
TTAAAGACAAGGACTTCCTGGACAATGAGGAGAACGAGGACATTCTTGAGGACATTGTCCTCACCCTTAC
GTTGTTTGAAGATAGGGAGATGATTGAAGAACGCTTGAAAACTTACGCTCATCTCTTCGACGACAAAGTC
ATGAAACAGCTCAAGAGGCGCCGATATACAGGATGGGGGCGGCTGTCAAGAAAACTGATCAATGGGATCC
GAGACAAGCAGAGTGGAAAGACAATCCTGGATTTTCTTAAGTCCGATGGATTTGCCAACCGGAACTTCAT
GCAGTTGATCCATGATGACTCTCTCACCTTTAAGGAGGACATCCAGAAAGCACAAGTTTCTGGCCAGGGG
GACAGTCTTCACGAGCACATCGCTAATCTTGCAGGTAGCCCAGCTATCAAAAAGGGAATACTGCAGACCG
TTAAGGTCGTGGATGAACTCGTCAAAGTAATGGGAAGGCATAAGCCCGAGAATATCGTTATCGAGATGGC
CCGAGAGAACCAAACTACCCAGAAGGGACAGAAGAACAGTAGGGAAAGGATGAAGAGGATTGAAGAGGGT
ATAAAAGAACTGGGGTCCCAAATCCTTAAGGAACACCCAGTTGAAAACACCCAGCTTCAGAATGAGAAGC
TCTACCTGTACTACCTGCAGAACGGCAGGGACATGTACGTGGATCAGGAACTGGACATCAATCGGCTCTC
CGACTACGACGTGGATCATATCGTGCCCCAGTCTTTTCTCAAAGATGATTCTATTGATAATAAAGTGTTG
ACAAGATCCGATAAAAATAGAGGGAAGAGTGATAACGTCCCCTCAGAAGAAGTTGTCAAGAAAATGAAAA
ATTATTGGCGGCAGCTGCTGAACGCCAAACTGATCACACAACGGAAGTTCGATAATCTGACTAAGGCTGA
ACGAGGTGGCCTGTCTGAGTTGGATAAAGCCGGCTTCATCAAAAGGCAGCTTGTTGAGACACGCCAGATC
ACCAAGCACGTGGCCCAAATTCTCGATTCACGCATGAACACCAAGTACGATGAAAATGACAAACTGATTC
GAGAGGTGAAAGTTATTACTCTGAAGTCTAAGCTGGTCTCAGATTTCAGAAAGGACTTTCAGTTTTATAA
GGTGAGAGAGATCAACAATTACCACCATGCGCATGATGCCTACCTGAATGCAGTGGTAGGCACTGCACTT
ATCAAAAAATATCCCAAGCTTGAATCTGAATTTGTTTACGGAGACTATAAAGTGTACGATGTTAGGAAAA
TGATCGCAAAGTCTGAGCAGGAAATAGGCAAGGCCACCGCTAAGTACTTCTTTTACAGCAATATTATGAA
TTTTTTCAAGACCGAGATTACACTGGCCAATGGAGAGATTCGGAAGCGACCACTTATCGAAACAAACGGA
GAAACAGGAGAAATCGTGTGGGACAAGGGTAGGGATTTCGCGACAGTCCGGAAGGTCCTGTCCATGCCGC
AGGTGAACATCGTTAAAAAGACCGAAGTACAGACCGGAGGCTTCTCCAAGGAAAGTATCCTCCCGAAAAG
GAACAGCGACAAGCTGATCGCACGCAAAAAAGATTGGGACCCCAAGAAATACGGCGGATTCGATTCTCCT
ACAGTCGCTTACAGTGTACTGGTTGTGGCCAAAGTGGAGAAAGGGAAGTCTAAAAAACTCAAAAGCGTCA
AGGAACTGCTGGGCATCACAATCATGGAGCGATCAAGCTTCGAAAAAAACCCCATCGACTTTCTCGAGGC
GAAAGGATATAAAGAGGTCAAAAAAGACCTCATCATTAAGCTTCCCAAGTACTCTCTCTTTGAGCTTGAA
AACGGCCGGAAACGAATGCTCGCTAGTGCGGGCGAGCTGCAGAAAGGTAACGAGCTGGCACTGCCCTCTA
AATACGTTAATTTCTTGTATCTGGCCAGCCACTATGAAAAGCTCAAAGGGTCTCCCGAAGATAATGAGCA
GAAGCAGCTGTTCGTGGAACAACACAAACACTACCTTGATGAGATCATCGAGCAAATAAGCGAATTCTCC
AAAAGAGTGATCCTCGCCGACGCTAACCTCGATAAGGTGCTTTCTGCTTACAATAAGCACAGGGATAAGC
CCATCAGGGAGCAGGCAGAAAACATTATCTACTTGTTTACTCTGACCAACTTGGGCGCGCCTGCAGCCTT
CAAGTACTTCGACACCACCATAGACAGAAAGCGGTACACCTCTACAAAGGAGGTCCTGGACGCCACACTG
ATTCATCAGTCAATTACGGGGCTCTATGAAACAAGAATCGACCTCTCTCAGCTCGGTGGAGACAGCAGGG
CTGACCCCAAGAAGAAGAGGAAGGTGTGATCTCTTCTCGAGTCATGTAATTAGTTATGTCACGCTTACGT
TCACGCCCTCCCCCCACATCCGCTCTAACCGAAAAGGAAGGAGTTAGACAACCTGAAGTCTAGGTCCCTA
TTTATTTTTTTATAGTTATGTTAGTATTAAGAACGTTATTTATATTTCAAATTTTTCTTTTTTTTCTGTA
CAGACGCGTGTACGCATGTAACATTATACTGAAAACCTTGCTTGAGAAGGTTTTGGGACGCTCGAAGGCT
TTAATTTGCGGCCGGTACCCAATTCGCCCTATAGTGAGTCGTATTACGCGCGCTCACTGGCCGTCGTTTT
ACAACGTCGTGACTGGGAAAACCCTGGCGTTACCCAACTTAATCGCCTTGCAGCACATCCCCCTTTCGCC
AGCTGGCGTAATAGCGAAGAGGCCCGCACCGATCGCCCTTCCCAACAGTTGCGCAGCCTGAATGGCGAAT
GG
[59 nt withheld, positions 6373-6431]
A
[64 nt withheld, positions 6433-6496]
C
[91 nt withheld, positions 6498-6588]
A
[49 nt withheld, positions 6590-6638]
CCTTTGACGTTGGAGTCCACGTTCTTT
[37 nt withheld, positions 6666-6702]
ACCCTATCTCGGTCTATTCTTTTGATTTATAAGGGATTTTGCCGATTTCGGCCTATTGGTTAAAAAATGA
GCTGATTTAACAAAAATTTAACGCGAATTTTAACAAAATATTAACGCTTACAATTTCCTGATGCGGTATT
TTCTCCTTACGCATCTGTGCGGTATTTCACACCGCATAGGGTAATAACTGATATAATTAAATTGAAGCTC
TAATTTGTGAGTTTAGTATACATGCATTTACTTATAATACAGTTTTTTAAGCAAGGATTTTCTTAACTTC
TTCGGCGACAGCATCACCGACTTCGGTGGTACTGTTGGAACCACCTAAATCACCAGTTCTGATACCTGCA
TCCAAAACCTTTTTAACTGCATCTTCAATGGCCTTACCTTCTTCAGGCAAGTTCAATGACAATTTCAACA
TCATTGCAGCAGACAAGATAGTGGCGATAGGGTTGACCTTATTCTTTGGCAAATCTGGAGCAGAACCGTG
GCATGGTTCGTACAAACCAAATGCGGTGTTCTTGTCTGGCAAAGAGGCCAAGGACGCAGATGGCAACAAA
CCCAAGGAACCTGGGATAACGGAGGCTTCATCGGAGATGATATCACCAAACATGTTGCTGGTGATTATAA
TACCATTTAGGTGGGTTGGGTTCTTAACTAGGATCATGGCGGCAGAATCAATCAATTGATGTTGAACCTT
CAATGTAGGGAATTCGTTCTTGATGGTTTCCTCCACAGTTTTTCTCCATAATCTTGAAGAGGCCAAAACA
TTAGCTTTATCCAAGGACCAAATAGGCAATGGTGGCTCATGTTGTAGGGCCATGAAAGCGGCCATTCTTG
TGATTCTTTGCACTTCTGGAACGGTGTATTGTTCACTATCCCAAGCGACACCATCACCATCGTCTTCCTT
TCTCTTACCAAAGTAAATACCTCCCACTAATTCTCTGACAACAACGAAGTCAGTACCTTTAGCAAATTGT
GGCTTGATTGGAGATAAGTCTAAAAGAGAGTCGGATGCAAAGTTACATGGTCTTAAGTTGGCGTACAATT
GAAGTTCTTTACGGATTTTTAGTAAACCTTGTTCAGGTCTAACACTACCGGTACCCCATTTAGGACCACC
CACAGCACCTAACAAAACGGCATCAGCCTTCTTGGAGGCTTCCAGCGCCTCATCTGGAAGTGGAACACCT
GTAGCATCGATAGCAGCACCACCAATTAAATGATTTTCGAAATCGAACTTGACATTGGAACGAACATCAG
AAATAGCTTTAAGAACCTTAATGGCTTCGGCTGTGATTTCTTGACCAACGTGGTCACCTGGCAAAACGAC
GATCTTCTTAGGGGCAGACATTAGAATGGTATATCCTTGAAATATATATATATATATNTNGCTGAAATGT
AAAAGGTAAGAAAAGTTAGAAAGTAAGACGATTGCTAACCACCTATTGGAAAAAACAATAGGTCCTTAAA
TAATATTGTCAACTTCAAGTATTGTGATGCAAGCATTTAGTCATGAACGCTTCTCTATTCTATATGAAAA
GCCGGTTCCGGCGCTCTCACCTTTCCTTTTTCTCCCAATTTTTCAGTTGAAAAAGGTATATGCGTCAGGC
GACCTCTGAAATTAACAAAAAATTTCCAGTCATCGAATTTGATTCTGTGCGATAGCGCCCCTGTGTGTTC
TCGTTATGTTGAGGAAAAAAATAATGGTTGCTAAGAGATTCGAACTCTTGCATCTTACGATACCTGAGTA
TTCCCACAGTTTGAAAAGCTGTGGTATGGTGCACTCTCAGTACAATCTGCTCTGATGCCGCATAGTTAAG
CCAGCCCCGACACCCGCCAACACCCGCTGACGCGCCCTGACGGGCTTGTCTGCTCCCGGCATCCGCTTAC
AGACAAGCTGTGACCGTCTCCGGGAGCTGCATGTGTCAGAGGTTTTCACCGTCATCACCGAAACGCGCGA
GACGAAAGGGCCTCGTGATACGCCTATTTTTATAGGTTAATGTCATGATAATAATGGTTTCTTAGTATGA
TCCAATATCAAAGGAAATGATAGCATTGAAGGATGAGACTAATCCAATTGAGGAGTGGCAGCATATAGAA
CAGCTAAAGGGTAGTGCTGAAGGAAGCATACGATACCCCGCATGGAATGGGATAATATCACAGGAGGTAC
TAGACTACCTTTCATCCTACATAAATAGACGCATATAAGTACGCATTTAAGCATAAACACGCACTATGCC
GTTCTTCTCATGTATATATATATACAGGCAACACGCAGATATAGGTGCGACGTGAACAGTGAGCTGTATG
TGCGCAGCTCGCGTTGCATTTTCGGAAGCGCTCGTTTTCGGAAACGCTTTGAAGTTCCTATTCCGAAGTT
CCTATTCTCTAGAAAGTATAGGAACTTCAGAGCGCTTTTGAAAACCAAAAGCGCTCTGAAGACGCACTTT
CAAAAAACCAAAAACGCACCGGACTGTAACGAGCTACTAAAATATTGCGAATACCGCTTCCACAAACATT
GCTCAAAAGTATCTCTTTGCTATATATCTCTGTGCTATATCCCTATATAACCTACCCATCCACCTTTCGC
TCCTTGAACTTGCATCTAAACTCGACCTCTACATTTTTTATGTTTATCTCTAGTATTACTCTTTAGACAA
AAAAATTGTAGTAAGAACTATTCATAGAGTGAATCGAAAACAATACGAAAATGTAAACATTTCCTATACG
TAGTATATAGAGACAAAATAGAAGAAACCGTTCATAATTTTCTGACCAATGAAGAATCATCAACGCTATC
ACTTTCTGTTCACAAAGTATGCGCAATCCACATCGGTATAGAATATAATCGGGGATGCCTTTATCTTGAA
AAAATGCACCCGCAGCTTCGCTAGTAATCAGTAAACGCGGGAAGTGGAGTCAGGCTTTTTTTATGGAAGA
GAAAATAGACACCAAAGTAGCCTTCTTCTAACCTTAACGGACCTACAGTGCAAAAAGTTATCAAGAGACT
GCATTATAGAGCGCACAAAGGAGAAAAAAAGTAATCTAAGATGCTTTGTTAGAAAAATAGCGCTCTCGGG
ATGCATTTTTGTAGAACAAAAAAGAAGTATAGATTCTTTGTTGGTAAAATAGCGCTCTCGCGTTGCATTT
CTGTTCTGTAAAAATGCAGCTCAGATTCTTTGTTTGAAAAATTAGCGCTCTCGCGTTGCATTTTTGTTTT
ACAAAAATGAAGCACAGATTCTTCGTTGGTAAAATAGCGCTTTCGCGTTGCATTTCTGTTCTGTAAAAAT
GCAGCTCAGATTCTTTGTTTGAAAAATTAGCGCTCTCGCGTTGCATTTTTGTTCTACAAAATGAAGCACA
GATGCTTCGTTCAGGTGGCACTTTTCGGGGAAATGTGCGCGGAACCCCTATTTGTTTATTTTTCTAAATA
CATTCAAATATGTATCCGCTCATGAGACAATAACCCTGATAAATGCTTCAATAATATTGAAAAAGGAAGA
GTATGAGTATTCAACATTTCCGTGTCGCCCTTATTCCCTTTTTTGCGGCATTTTGCCTTCCTGTTTTTGC
TCACCCAGAAACGCTGGTGAAAGTAAAAGATGCTGAAGATCAGTTGGGTGCACGAGTGGGTTACATCGAA
CTGGATCTCAACAGCGGTAAGATCCTTGAGAGTTTTCGCCCCGAAGAACGTTTTCCAATGATGAGCACTT
TTAAAGTTCTGCTATGTGGCGCGGTATTATCCCGTATTGACGCCGGGCAAGAGCAACTCGGTCGCCGCAT
ACACTATTCTCAGAATGACTTGGTTGAGTACTCACCAGTCACAGAAAAGCATCTTACGGATGGCATGACA
GTAAGAGAATTATGCAGTGCTGCCATAACCATGAGTGATAACACTGCGGCCAACTTACTTCTGACAACGA
TCGGAGGACCGAAGGAGCTAACCGCTTTTTTGCACAACATGGGGGATCATGTAACTCGCCTTGATCGTTG
GGAACCGGAGCTGAATGAAGCCATACCAAACGACGAGCGTGACACCACGATGCCTGTAGCAATGGCAACA
ACGTTGCGCAAACTATTAACTGGCGAACTACTTACTCTAGCTTCCCGGCAACAATTAATAGACTGGATGG
AGGCGGATAAAGTTGCAGGACCACTTCTGCGCTCGGCCCTTCCGGCTGGCTGGTTTATTGCTGATAAATC
TGGAGCCGGTGAGCGTGGGTCTCGCGGTATCATTGCAGCACTGGGGCCAGATGGTAAGCCCTCCCGTATC
GTAGTTATCTACACGACGGGGAGTCAGGCAACTATGGATGAACGAAATAGACAGATCGCTGAGATAGGTG
CCTCACTGATTAAGCATTGGTAACTGTCAGACCAAGTTTACTCATATATACTTTAGATTGATTTAAAACT
TCATTTTTAATTTAAAAGGATCTAGGTGAAGATCCTTTTTGATAATCTCATGACCAAAATCCCTTAACGT
GAGTTTTCGTTCCACTGAGCGTCAGACCCCGTAGAAAAGATCAAAGGATCTTCTTGAGATCCTTTTTTTC
TGCGCGTAATCTGCTGCTTGCAAACAAAAAAACCACCGCTACCAGCGGTGGTTTGTTTGCCGGATCAAGA
GCTACCAACTCTTTTTCCGAAGGTAACTGGCTTCAGCAGAGCGCAGATACCAAATACTGTTCTTCTAGTG
TAGCCGTAGTTAGGCCACCACTTCAAGAACTCTGTAGCACCGCCTACATACCTCGCTCTGCTAATCCTGT
TACCAGTGGCTGCTGCCAGTGGCGATAAGTCGTGTCTTACCGGGTTGGACTCAAGACGATAGTTACCGGA
TAAGGCGCAGCGGTCGGGCTGAACGGGGGGTTCGTGCACACAGCCCAGCTTGGAGCGAACGACCT
